Addgene plasmid #251117: pLV-KLF17-CRa1-MS2
Purpose: sgRNA1 for KLF17 activation cloned into lenti sgRNA(MS2)_puro backbone
Depositing lab: Ting Zhou. Depositing organization: Memorial Sloan-Kettering Cancer Center. Publication: Leveraging CRISPR activation for rapid assessment of gene editing products in human pluripotent stem cells. Wu Y, Zhong A, Evangelisti A, Sidharta M, Danwei H, Studer L, Zhou T. Stem Cell Reports. 2025 Apr 25:102499. doi: 10.1016/j.stemcr.2025.102499. PubMed 40345204.
Backbone
  Vector backbone: lenti sgRNA(MS2)_puro optimized backbone
  Backbone manufacturer: Feng Zhang (Addgene #73797)
  Vector type: Mammalian Expression, Lentiviral, CRISPR
  Selectable markers: Puromycin
Growth in bacteria
  Bacterial resistance: Ampicillin, 100 μg/mL
  Growth temperature: 37°C
  Growth strain: NEB Stable
  Copy number: High Copy
Gene/Insert
  Gene/Insert name: sgRNA1 targeting KLF17 promoter
  gRNA/shRNA sequence: CCCTCACCATGCCCCAACCA
  Species: H. sapiens (human), Synthetic
  Entrez Gene: KLF17 (a.k.a. ZLF393, ZNF393, Zfp393)
  Promoter: U6
  Cloning method: Unknown
  Sequencing primers: 5′ n/a
Terms and licenses: Academic/Nonprofit Terms; Industry Terms: Not Available to Industry
How to cite: pLV-KLF17-CRa1-MS2 was a gift from Ting Zhou (Addgene plasmid # 251117 ; http://n2t.net/addgene:251117 ; RRID:Addgene_251117)
