[The description below was written by a language model from this plasmid's Addgene catalogue record and pLannotate feature annotations shown in this document.]
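Description:
pLV-KLF17-CRa1-MS2 is a lentiviral CRISPR activation guide vector built on the lenti sgRNA(MS2)_puro optimized backbone, carrying the first of a set of sgRNAs directed at the promoter of human KLF17. It is propagated in E. coli as a high-copy plasmid through a ColE1/pUC-type origin with ampicillin selection via β-lactamase. The backbone also retains an f1 origin, an SV40 origin and remnants of lac and phage promoter elements from its cloning-vector ancestry. The viral portion has a third-generation, self-inactivating layout. An RSV promoter drives a truncated HIV-1 5' LTR, followed by the Ψ packaging signal with a partial gag sequence, the Rev response element and a cPPT/CTS. A WPRE sits upstream of a ΔU3 3' LTR, which is followed by an SV40 polyadenylation signal.

Two expression units lie between the LTRs. A human U6 RNA polymerase III promoter transcribes the KLF17-targeting spacer fused to a Streptococcus pyogenes Cas9 guide scaffold into which two MS2 stem loops have been inserted. These hairpins bind the bacteriophage MS2 coat protein, so the guide can recruit MS2-fused transcriptional activators alongside a nuclease-dead Cas9 activator, as in synergistic activation mediator-type systems. Those protein components are not encoded here and must be supplied separately. Downstream, an EF-1α promoter with its first intron drives puromycin N-acetyltransferase, which allows selection of transduced mammalian cells.

The record gives the purpose as KLF17 activation. The associated work concerns using CRISPR activation to rapidly assess gene-editing products in human pluripotent stem cells, which suggests the guide is used to switch on the KLF17 locus so that edited alleles can be examined.
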