Features (pLannotate 1.2.2; 32 found; start..end, strand, type, name):
     98..117     +  misc_feature   cPPT/CTS (fragment): central polypurine tract and central termination sequence of HIV-1
    119..352     +  LTR            3' LTR (ΔU3): self-inactivating 3' long terminal repeat (LTR) from HIV-1
    430..551     +  polyA_signal   SV40 poly(A) signal: SV40 polyadenylation signal
    591..726     +  rep_origin     SV40 ori: SV40 origin of replication
    747..765     -  promoter       T7 promoter: promoter for bacteriophage T7 RNA polymerase
    773..928     +  CDS            lacZα (fragment): LacZα fragment of β-galactosidase; lacZ fragment
    933..1361    +  rep_origin     f1 ori (sequence partly withheld): f1 bacteriophage origin of replication; arrow indicates direction of (+) strand synthesis
   1414..1518    +  promoter       AmpR promoter: bla
   1519..2379    +  CDS            AmpR: β-lactamase; bla; confers resistance to ampicillin, carbenicillin, and related antibiotics
   2550..3138    +  rep_origin     ori: high-copy-number ColE1/pMB1/pBR322/pUC origin of replication
   3321..3413    +  CDS            lacI (fragment): lac repressor; lacI; The lac repressor binds to the lac operator to inhibit transcription in E. coli. This inhibition can be relieved by adding lactose or isopropyl-β-D-thiogalactopyranoside (IPTG).
   3426..3447    +  protein_bind   CAP binding site: CAP binding activates transcription in the presence of cAMP. E. coli catabolite activator protein
   3462..3492    +  promoter       lac promoter: promoter for the E. coli lac operon
   3500..3516    +  protein_bind   lac operator: The lac repressor binds to the lac operator to inhibit transcription in E. coli. This inhibition can be relieved by adding lactose or isopropyl-β-D-thiogalactopyranoside (IPTG). lac repressor encoded by lacI
   3561..3579    +  promoter       T3 promoter: promoter for bacteriophage T3 RNA polymerase
   3607..3833    +  promoter       RSV promoter: Rous sarcoma virus enhancer/promoter
   3834..4014    +  LTR            5' LTR (truncated): truncated 5' long terminal repeat (LTR) from HIV-1
   4061..4186    +  misc_feature   HIV-1 Ψ: packaging signal of human immunodeficiency virus type 1
   4170..4533    +  CDS            HIV-1 gag (fragment): gag protein from human immunodeficiency virus 1; gag
   4679..4912    +  misc_feature   RRE: The Rev response element (RRE) of HIV-1 allows for Rev-dependent mRNA export from the nucleus to the cytoplasm.
   5289..5315    +  CDS            Rev (fragment): human immunodeficiency virus 1 (HIV-1) Rev protein; rev; enhances nuclear export of unspliced and incompletely spliced viral mRNAs
   5319..5559    +  promoter       U6 promoter: RNA polymerase III promoter for human U6 snRNA
   5606..5624    +  misc_RNA       MS2 stem loop: stem loop that binds the bacteriophage MS2 coat protein
   5635..5671    +  misc_RNA       gRNA scaffold (fragment): guide RNA scaffold for the Streptococcus pyogenes CRISPR/Cas9 system
   5676..5694    +  misc_RNA       MS2 stem loop: stem loop that binds the bacteriophage MS2 coat protein
   5705..5724    +  misc_RNA       gRNA scaffold (fragment): guide RNA scaffold for the Streptococcus pyogenes CRISPR/Cas9 system
   5786..5903    +  misc_feature   cPPT/CTS: central polypurine tract and central termination sequence of HIV-1
   5969..6035    +  CDS            small t antigen (fragment): SV40 (simian virus 40) small t antigen
   6061..6272    +  promoter       EF-1α core promoter: core promoter for human elongation factor EF-1α
   6273..7211    +  intron         EF-1α intron A: intron upstream of the start codon of human EF-1α
   7233..7832    +  CDS            PuroR (fragment): puromycin N-acetyltransferase; pac from Streptomyces; confers resistance to puromycin
   7848..47      +  misc_feature   WPRE (across the origin): woodchuck hepatitis virus posttranscriptional regulatory element
>Addgene plasmid #251117 | pLV-KLF17-CRa1-MS2 | addgene full sequence | sequence record 498933 | Addgene NGS Result
CCTTCGCCCTCAGACGAGTCGGATCTCCCTTTGGGCCGCCTCCCCGCGTCGACTTTAAGACCAATGACTT
ACAAGGCAGCTGTAGATCTTAGCCACTTTTTAAAAGAAAAGGGGGGACTGGAAGGGCTAATTCACTCCCA
ACGAAGACAAGATCTGCTTTTTGCTTGTACTGGGTCTCTCTGGTTAGACCAGATCTGAGCCTGGGAGCTC
TCTGGCTAACTAGGGAACCCACTGCTTAAGCCTCAATAAAGCTTGCCTTGAGTGCTTCAAGTAGTGTGTG
CCCGTCTGTTGTGTGACTCTGGTAACTAGAGATCCCTCAGACCCTTTTAGTCAGTGTGGAAAATCTCTAG
CAGTACGTATAGTAGTTCATGTCATCTTATTATTCAGTATTTATAACTTGCAAAGAAATGAATATCAGAG
AGTGAGAGGAACTTGTTTATTGCAGCTTATAATGGTTACAAATAAAGCAATAGCATCACAAATTTCACAA
ATAAAGCATTTTTTTCACTGCATTCTAGTTGTGGTTTGTCCAAACTCATCAATGTATCTTATCATGTCTG
GCTCTAGCTATCCCGCCCCTAACTCCGCCCATCCCGCCCCTAACTCCGCCCAGTTCCGCCCATTCTCCGC
CCCATGGCTGACTAATTTTTTTTATTTATGCAGAGGCCGAGGCCGCCTCGGCCTCTGAGCTATTCCAGAA
GTAGTGAGGAGGCTTTTTTGGAGGCCTAGGGACGTACCCAATTCGCCCTATAGTGAGTCGTATTACGCGC
GCTCACTGGCCGTCGTTTTACAACGTCGTGACTGGGAAAACCCTGGCGTTACCCAACTTAATCGCCTTGC
AGCACATCCCCCTTTCGCCAGCTGGCGTAATAGCGAAGAGGCCCGCACCGATCGCCCTTCCCAACAGTTG
CGCAGCCTGAATGGCGAATGGG
[124 nt withheld, positions 933-1056]
C
[91 nt withheld, positions 1058-1148]
A
[49 nt withheld, positions 1150-1198]
CCTTTGACGTTGGAGTCCACGTTCTTT
[37 nt withheld, positions 1226-1262]
ACCCTATCTCGGTCTATTCTTTTGATTTATAAGGGATTTTGCCGATTTCGGCCTATTGGTTAAAAAATGA
GCTGATTTAACAAAAATTTAACGCGAATTTTAACAAAATATTAACGCTTACAATTTAGGTGGCACTTTTC
GGGGAAATGTGCGCGGAACCCCTATTTGTTTATTTTTCTAAATACATTCAAATATGTATCCGCTCATGAG
ACAATAACCCTGATAAATGCTTCAATAATATTGAAAAAGGAAGAGTATGAGTATTCAACATTTCCGTGTC
GCCCTTATTCCCTTTTTTGCGGCATTTTGCCTTCCTGTTTTTGCTCACCCAGAAACGCTGGTGAAAGTAA
AAGATGCTGAAGATCAGTTGGGTGCACGAGTGGGTTACATCGAACTGGATCTCAACAGCGGTAAGATCCT
TGAGAGTTTTCGCCCCGAAGAACGTTTTCCAATGATGAGCACTTTTAAAGTTCTGCTATGTGGCGCGGTA
TTATCCCGTATTGACGCCGGGCAAGAGCAACTCGGTCGCCGCATACACTATTCTCAGAATGACTTGGTTG
AGTACTCACCAGTCACAGAAAAGCATCTTACGGATGGCATGACAGTAAGAGAATTATGCAGTGCTGCCAT
AACCATGAGTGATAACACTGCGGCCAACTTACTTCTGACAACGATCGGAGGACCGAAGGAGCTAACCGCT
TTTTTGCACAACATGGGGGATCATGTAACTCGCCTTGATCGTTGGGAACCGGAGCTGAATGAAGCCATAC
CAAACGACGAGCGTGACACCACGATGCCTGTAGCAATGGCAACAACGTTGCGCAAACTATTAACTGGCGA
ACTACTTACTCTAGCTTCCCGGCAACAATTAATAGACTGGATGGAGGCGGATAAAGTTGCAGGACCACTT
CTGCGCTCGGCCCTTCCGGCTGGCTGGTTTATTGCTGATAAATCTGGAGCCGGTGAGCGTGGGTCTCGCG
GTATCATTGCAGCACTGGGGCCAGATGGTAAGCCCTCCCGTATCGTAGTTATCTACACGACGGGGAGTCA
GGCAACTATGGATGAACGAAATAGACAGATCGCTGAGATAGGTGCCTCACTGATTAAGCATTGGTAACTG
TCAGACCAAGTTTACTCATATATACTTTAGATTGATTTAAAACTTCATTTTTAATTTAAAAGGATCTAGG
TGAAGATCCTTTTTGATAATCTCATGACCAAAATCCCTTAACGTGAGTTTTCGTTCCACTGAGCGTCAGA
CCCCGTAGAAAAGATCAAAGGATCTTCTTGAGATCCTTTTTTTCTGCGCGTAATCTGCTGCTTGCAAACA
AAAAAACCACCGCTACCAGCGGTGGTTTGTTTGCCGGATCAAGAGCTACCAACTCTTTTTCCGAAGGTAA
CTGGCTTCAGCAGAGCGCAGATACCAAATACTGTTCTTCTAGTGTAGCCGTAGTTAGGCCACCACTTCAA
GAACTCTGTAGCACCGCCTACATACCTCGCTCTGCTAATCCTGTTACCAGTGGCTGCTGCCAGTGGCGAT
AAGTCGTGTCTTACCGGGTTGGACTCAAGACGATAGTTACCGGATAAGGCGCAGCGGTCGGGCTGAACGG
GGGGTTCGTGCACACAGCCCAGCTTGGAGCGAACGACCTACACCGAACTGAGATACCTACAGCGTGAGCT
ATGAGAAAGCGCCACGCTTCCCGAAGGGAGAAAGGCGGACAGGTATCCGGTAAGCGGCAGGGTCGGAACA
GGAGAGCGCACGAGGGAGCTTCCAGGGGGAAACGCCTGGTATCTTTATAGTCCTGTCGGGTTTCGCCACC
TCTGACTTGAGCGTCGATTTTTGTGATGCTCGTCAGGGGGGCGGAGCCTATGGAAAAACGCCAGCAACGC
GGCCTTTTTACGGTTCCTGGCCTTTTGCTGGCCTTTTGCTCACATGTTCTTTCCTGCGTTATCCCCTGAT
TCTGTGGATAACCGTATTACCGCCTTTGAGTGAGCTGATACCGCTCGCCGCAGCCGAACGACCGAGCGCA
GCGAGTCAGTGAGCGAGGAAGCGGAAGAGCGCCCAATACGCAAACCGCCTCTCCCCGCGCGTTGGCCGAT
TCATTAATGCAGCTGGCACGACAGGTTTCCCGACTGGAAAGCGGGCAGTGAGCGCAACGCAATTAATGTG
AGTTAGCTCACTCATTAGGCACCCCAGGCTTTACACTTTATGCTTCCGGCTCGTATGTTGTGTGGAATTG
TGAGCGGATAACAATTTCACACAGGAAACAGCTATGACCATGATTACGCCAAGCGCGCAATTAACCCTCA
CTAAAGGGAACAAAAGCTGGAGCTGCAAGCTTAATGTAGTCTTATGCAATACTCTTGTAGTCTTGCAACA
TGGTAACGATGAGTTAGCAACATGCCTTACAAGGAGAGAAAAAGCACCGTGCATGCCGATTGGTGGAAGT
AAGGTGGTACGATCGTGCCTTATTAGGAAGGCAACAGACGGGTCTGACATGGATTGGACGAACCACTGAA
TTGCCGCATTGCAGAGATATTGTATTTAAGTGCCTAGCTCGATACATAAACGGGTCTCTCTGGTTAGACC
AGATCTGAGCCTGGGAGCTCTCTGGCTAACTAGGGAACCCACTGCTTAAGCCTCAATAAAGCTTGCCTTG
AGTGCTTCAAGTAGTGTGTGCCCGTCTGTTGTGTGACTCTGGTAACTAGAGATCCCTCAGACCCTTTTAG
TCAGTGTGGAAAATCTCTAGCAGTGGCGCCCGAACAGGGACTTGAAAGCGAAAGGGAAACCAGAGGAGCT
CTCTCGACGCAGGACTCGGCTTGCTGAAGCGCGCACGGCAAGAGGCGAGGGGCGGCGACTGGTGAGTACG
CCAAAAATTTTGACTAGCGGAGGCTAGAAGGAGAGAGATGGGTGCGAGAGCGTCAGTATTAAGCGGGGGA
GAATTAGATCGCGATGGGAAAAAATTCGGTTAAGGCCAGGGGGAAAGAAAAAATATAAATTAAAACATAT
AGTATGGGCAAGCAGGGAGCTAGAACGATTCGCAGTTAATCCTGGCCTGTTAGAAACATCAGAAGGCTGT
AGACAAATACTGGGACAGCTACAACCATCCCTTCAGACAGGATCAGAAGAACTTAGATCATTATATAATA
CAGTAGCAACCCTCTATTGTGTGCATCAAAGGATAGAGATAAAAGACACCAAGGAAGCTTTAGACAAGAT
AGAGGAAGAGCAAAACAAAAGTAAGACCACCGCACAGCAAGCGGCCGCTGATCTTCAGACCTGGAGGAGG
AGATATGAGGGACAATTGGAGAAGTGAATTATATAAATATAAAGTAGTAAAAATTGAACCATTAGGAGTA
GCACCCACCAAGGCAAAGAGAAGAGTGGTGCAGAGAGAAAAAAGAGCAGTGGGAATAGGAGCTTTGTTCC
TTGGGTTCTTGGGAGCAGCAGGAAGCACTATGGGCGCAGCGTCAATGACGCTGACGGTACAGGCCAGACA
ATTATTGTCTGGTATAGTGCAGCAGCAGAACAATTTGCTGAGGGCTATTGAGGCGCAACAGCATCTGTTG
CAACTCACAGTCTGGGGCATCAAGCAGCTCCAGGCAAGAATCCTGGCTGTGGAAAGATACCTAAAGGATC
AACAGCTCCTGGGGATTTGGGGTTGCTCTGGAAAACTCATTTGCACCACTGCTGTGCCTTGGAATGCTAG
TTGGAGTAATAAATCTCTGGAACAGATTTGGAATCACACGACCTGGATGGAGTGGGACAGAGAAATTAAC
AATTACACAAGCTTAATACACTCCTTAATTGAAGAATCGCAAAACCAGCAAGAAAAGAATGAACAAGAAT
TATTGGAATTAGATAAATGGGCAAGTTTGTGGAATTGGTTTAACATAACAAATTGGCTGTGGTATATAAA
ATTATTCATAATGATAGTAGGAGGCTTGGTAGGTTTAAGAATAGTTTTTGCTGTACTTTCTATAGTGAAT
AGAGTTAGGCAGGGATATTCACCATTATCGTTTCAGACCCACCTCCCAACCCCGAGGGGACCCAGAGAGG
GCCTATTTCCCATGATTCCTTCATATTTGCATATACGATACAAGGCTGTTAGAGAGATAATTAGAATTAA
TTTGACTGTAAACACAAAGATATTAGTACAAAATACGTGACGTAGAAAGTAATAATTTCTTGGGTAGTTT
GCAGTTTTAAAATTATGTTTTAAAATGGACTATCATATGCTTACCGTAACTTGAAAGTATTTCGATTTCT
TGGCTTTATATATCTTGTGGAAAGGACGAAACACCGCCCTCACCATGCCCCAACCAGTTTTAGAGCTAGG
CCAACATGAGGATCACCCATGTCTGCAGGGCCTAGCAAGTTAAAATAAGGCTAGTCCGTTATCAACTTGG
CCAACATGAGGATCACCCATGTCTGCAGGGCCAAGTGGCACCGAGTCGGTGCTTTTTTGGATCCAAGCTT
GGCGTAACTAGATCTTGAGACAAATGGCAGTATTCATCCACAATTTTAAAAGAAAAGGGGGGATTGGGGG
GTACAGTGCAGGGGAAAGAATAGTAGACATAATAGCAACAGACATACAAACTAAAGAATTACAAAAACAA
ATTACAAAAATTCAAAATTTTCGGGTTTATTACAGGGACAGCAGAGATCCACTTTGGCGCCGGCTCGAGG
GGGCCCGGGTGCAAAGATGGATAAAGTTTTAAACAGAGAGGAATCTTTGCAGCTAATGGACCTTCTAGGT
CTTGAAAGGAGTGGGAATTGGCTCCGGTGCCCGTCAGTGGGCAGAGCGCACATCGCCCACAGTCCCCGAG
AAGTTGGGGGGAGGGGTCGGCAATTGATCCGGTGCCTAGAGAAGGTGGCGCGGGGTAAACTGGGAAAGTG
ATGTCGTGTACTGGCTCCGCCTTTTTCCCGAGGGTGGGGGAGAACCGTATATAAGTGCAGTAGTCGCCGT
GAACGTTCTTTTTCGCAACGGGTTTGCCGCCAGAACACAGGTAAGTGCCGTGTGTGGTTCCCGCGGGCCT
GGCCTCTTTACGGGTTATGGCCCTTGCGTGCCTTGAATTACTTCCACCTGGCTGCAGTACGTGATTCTTG
ATCCCGAGCTTCGGGTTGGAAGTGGGTGGGAGAGTTCGAGGCCTTGCGCTTAAGGAGCCCCTTCGCCTCG
TGCTTGAGTTGAGGCCTGGCCTGGGCGCTGGGGCCGCCGCGTGCGAATCTGGTGGCACCTTCGCGCCTGT
CTCGCTGCTTTCGATAAGTCTCTAGCCATTTAAAATTTTTGATGACCTGCTGCGACGCTTTTTTTCTGGC
AAGATAGTCTTGTAAATGCGGGCCAAGATCTGCACACTGGTATTTCGGTTTTTGGGGCCGCGGGCGGCGA
CGGGGCCCGTGCGTCCCAGCGCACATGTTCGGCGAGGCGGGGCCTGCGAGCGCGGCCACCGAGAATCGGA
CGGGGGTAGTCTCAAGCTGGCCGGCCTGCTCTGGTGCCTGGCCTCGCGCCGCCGTGTATCGCCCCGCCCT
GGGCGGCAAGGCTGGCCCGGTCGGCACCAGTTGCGTGAGCGGAAAGATGGCCGCTTCCCGGCCCTGCTGC
AGGGAGCTCAAAATGGAGGACGCGGCGCTCGGGAGAGCGGGCGGGTGAGTCACCCACACAAAGGAAAAGG
GCCTTTCCGTCCTCAGCCGTCGCTTCATGTGACTCCACGGAGTACCGGGCGCCGTCCAGGCACCTCGATT
AGTTCTCGAGCTTTTGGAGTACGTCGTCTTTAGGTTGGGGGGAGGGGTTTTATGCGATGGAGTTTCCCCA
CACTGAGTGGGTGGAGACTGAAGTTAGGCCAGCTTGGCACTTGATGTAATTCTCCTTGGAATTTGCCCTT
TTTGAGTTTGGATCTTGGTTCATTCTCAAGCCTCAGACAGTGGTTCAAAGTTTTTTTCTTCCATTTCAGG
TGTCGTGACGTACGGCCACCATGACCGAGTACAAGCCCACGGTGCGCCTCGCCACCCGCGACGACGTCCC
CAGGGCCGTACGCACCCTCGCCGCCGCGTTCGCCGACTACCCCGCCACGCGCCACACCGTCGATCCGGAC
CGCCACATCGAGCGGGTCACCGAGCTGCAAGAACTCTTCCTCACGCGCGTCGGGCTCGACATCGGCAAGG
TGTGGGTCGCGGACGACGGCGCCGCCGTGGCGGTCTGGACCACGCCGGAGAGCGTCGAAGCGGGGGCGGT
GTTCGCCGAGATCGGCCCGCGCATGGCCGAGTTGAGCGGTTCCCGGCTGGCCGCGCAGCAACAGATGGAA
GGCCTCCTGGCGCCGCACCGGCCCAAGGAGCCCGCGTGGTTCCTGGCCACCGTCGGAGTCTCGCCCGACC
ACCAGGGCAAGGGTCTGGGCAGCGCCGTCGTGCTCCCCGGAGTGGAGGCGGCCGAGCGCGCCGGGGTGCC
CGCCTTCCTGGAGACCTCCGCGCCCCGCAACCTCCCCTTCTACGAGCGGCTCGGCTTCACCGTCACCGCC
GACGTCGAGGTGCCCGAAGGACCGCGCACCTGGTGCATGACCCGCAAGCCCGGTGCCTGAACGCGTTAAG
TCGACAATCAACCTCTGGATTACAAAATTTGTGAAAGATTGACTGGTATTCTTAACTATGTTGCTCCTTT
TACGCTATGTGGATACGCTGCTTTAATGCCTTTGTATCATGCTATTGCTTCCCGTATGGCTTTCATTTTC
TCCTCCTTGTATAAATCCTGGTTGCTGTCTCTTTATGAGGAGTTGTGGCCCGTTGTCAGGCAACGTGGCG
TGGTGTGCACTGTGTTTGCTGACGCAACCCCCACTGGTTGGGGCATTGCCACCACCTGTCAGCTCCTTTC
CGGGACTTTCGCTTTCCCCCTCCCTATTGCCACGGCGGAACTCATCGCCGCCTGCCTTGCCCGCTGCTGG
ACAGGGGCTCGGCTGTTGGGCACTGACAATTCCGTGGTGTTGTCGGGGAAATCATCGTCCTTTCCTTGGC
TGCTCGCCTGTGTTGCCACCTGGATTCTGCGCGGGACGTCCTTCTGCTACGTCCCTTCGGCCCTCAATCC
AGCGGACCTTCCTTCCCGCGGCCTGCTGCCGGCTCTGCGGCCTCTTCCGCGTCTTCG
